>Addgene plasmid #226339 | pRSET A-pcStar | addgene full sequence | sequence record 476344 | Addgene NGS Result
TTGTCAGGCAATCCAGAATGAGCAACAGCATGCTCATACAGCTTAACCTTGTTGTAATCTTTGTCATGGC
TTAAAATCTCAATGCAGTGGTCCACAAAGTGGGCGCCTGGTAACTTGACACCCTTCTCCTTAGCTTTGTA
AGTAGTTCTGAAGTCACATCGGTAATGGGCACCTCCTTCAAGCAACAAAGCCATCTCAATATCACCCGTC
AGCACTCCATCACGCACATACATTTTCTCAGTGGAGGGCTCCCATTTCAGCGTCTTCTTCTGCATAACTG
GACCATTGGCGGGAAAGTTGGTACCATAAAATCGAACTTTATTATAGAAAGTGTCCCCTTCCATTGTTAT
GTCGTTTCTGGCGTTGCAAATGCCCCCGTCTTCGAAAGTCATGCTTCGTTCCCACGAATACCCCTTAGGA
AACGACTGCTTAAAATAGTCTTGTATGTTGTCTGGATATTTGGCGAATACCCTGTTGCCGTAATGGAATG
CAGTGGTCAGGATATCAAAGGCAAAAGGCAGAGGTCCGCCCTCTTTGACTTCAAGATCCATACTCTGTTT
TCCCTCAAAAGGCTTGCCTGTACCTTCTCCGTCGATCACAAAGTGGTGCCCGTTTACGTTGCCTTCCATA
CGGAGTTTGATCTTCATGTCTGGCTTAATCGCACTCATGGATCCCCATCGATCCTTATCGTCATCGTCGT
ACAGATCCCGACCCATTTGCTGTCCACCAGTCATGCTAGCCATACCATGATGATGATGATGATGAGAACC
CCGCATATGTATATCTCCTTCTTAAAGTTAAACAAAATTATTTCTAGAGGGAAACCGTTGTGGTCTCCCT
ATAGTGAGTCGTATTAATTTCGCGGGATCGAGATCCTGCATTAATGAATCGGCCAACGCGCGGGGAGAGG
CGGTTTGCGTATTGGGCGCTCTTCCGCTTCCTCGCTCACTGACTCGCTGCGCTCGGTCGTTCGGCTGCGG
CGAGCGGTATCAGCTCACTCAAAGGCGGTAATACGGTTATCCACAGAATCAGGGGATAACGCAGGAAAGA
ACATGTGAGCAAAAGGCCAGCAAAAGGCCAGGAACCGTAAAAAGGCCGCGTTGCTGGCGTTTTTCCATAG
GCTCCGCCCCCCTGACGAGCATCACAAAAATCGACGCTCAAGTCAGAGGTGTCGAAACCCGACAGGACTA
TAAAGATACCAGGCGTTTCCCCCTGGAAGCTCCCTCGTGCGCTCTCCTGTTCCGACCCTGCCGCTTACCG
GATACCTGTCCGCCTTTCTCCCTTCGGGAAGCGTGGCGCTTTCTCATAGCTCACGCTGTAGGTATCTCAG
TTCGGTGTAGGTCGTTCGCTCCAAGCTGGGCTGTGTGCACGAACCCCCCGTTCAGCCCGACCGCTGCGCC
TTATCCGGTAACTATCGTCTTGAGTCCAACCCGGTAAGACACGACTTATCGCCACTGGCAGCAGCCACTG
GTAACAGGATTAGCAGAGCGAGGTATGTAGGCGGTGCTACAGAGTTCTTGAAGTGGTGGCCTAACTACGG
CTACACTAGAAGAACAGTATTTGGTATCTGCGCTCTGCTGAAGCCAGTTACCTTCGGAAAAAGAGTTGGT
AGCTCTTGATCCGGCAAACAAACCACCGCTGGTAGCGGTGGTTTTTTTGTTTGCAAGCAGCAGATTACGC
GCAGAAAAAAAGGATCTCAAGAAGATCCTTTGATCTTTTCTACGGGGTCTGACGCTCAGTGGAACGAAAA
CTCACGTTAAGGGATTTTGGTCATGAGATTATCAAAAAGGATCTTCACCTAGATCCTTTTAAATTAAAAA
TGAAGTTTTAAATCAATCTAAAGTATATATGAGTAAACTTGGTCTGACAGTTACCAATGCTTAATCAGTG
AGGCACCTATCTCAGCGATCTGTCTATTTCGTTCATCCATAGTTGCCTGACTCCCCGTCGTGTAGATAAC
TACGATACGGGAGGGCTTACCATCTGGCCCCAGTGCTGCAATGATACCGCGAGACCCACGCTCACCGGCT
CCAGATTTATCAGCAATAAACCAGCCAGCCGGAAGGGCCGAGCGCAGAAGTGGTCCTGCAACTTTATCCG
CCTCCATCCAGTCTATTAATTGTTGCCGGGAAGCTAGAGTAAGTAGTTCGCCAGTTAATAGTTTGCGCAA
CGTTGTTGCCATTGCTACAGGCATCGTGGTGTCACGCTCGTCGTTTGGTATGGCTTCATTCAGCTCCGGT
TCCCAACGATCAAGGCGAGTTACATGATCCCCCATGTTGTGCAAAAAAGCGGTTAGCTCCTTCGGTCCTC
CGATCGTTGTCAGAAGTAAGTTGGCCGCAGTGTTATCACTCATGGTTATGGCAGCACTGCATAATTCTCT
TACTGTCATGCCATCCGTAAGATGCTTTTCTGTGACTGGTGAGTACTCAACCAAGTCATTCTGAGAATAG
TGTATGCGGCGACCGAGTTGCTCTTGCCCGGCGTCAATACGGGATAATACCGCGCCACATAGCAGAACTT
TAAAAGTGCTCATCATTGGAAAACGTTCTTCGGGGCGAAAACTCTCAAGGATCTTACCGCTGTTGAGATC
CAGTTCGATGTAACCCACTCGTGCACCCAACTGATCTTCAGCATCTTTTACTTTCACCAGCGTTTCTGGG
TGAGCAAAAACAGGAAGGCAAAATGCCGCAAAAAAGGGAATAAGGGCGACACGGAAATGTTGAATACTCA
TACTCTTCCTTTTTCAATATTATTGAAGCATTTATCAGGGTTATTGTCTCATGAGCGGATACATATTTGA
ATGTATTTAGAAAAATAAACAAATAGGGGTTCCGCGCACATTTCCCCGAAAAGTGCCACCTAAATTGTAA
GCGTTAATATTTTGTTAAAATTCGCGTTAAATTTTTGTTAAATCAGCTCATTTTTTAACCAATAGGCCGA
AATCGGCAAAATCCCTTATAAATCAAAAGAATAGACCGAGATAGGGT
[37 nt withheld, positions 2988-3024]
AAAGAACGTGGACTCCAACGTCAAAGG
[49 nt withheld, positions 3052-3100]
T
[91 nt withheld, positions 3102-3192]
GAACGTGGCGAGAAAGGAAGGGAAT
[100 nt withheld, positions 3218-3317]
CCCATTCGCCATTCAGGCTGCGCAACTGTTGGGAAGGGCGATCGGTGCGGGCCTCTTCGCTATTACGCCA
GATCCGGATATAGTTCCTCCTTTCAGCAAAAAACCCCTCAAGACCCGTTTAGAGGCCCCAAGGGGTTATG
CTAGTTATTGCTCAGCGGTGGCAGCAGCCAACTCAGCTTCCTTTCGGGCTTTGTTAGCAGCCGGATCAAG
CTTCGAATTCTTATCGTCTGGCA
Features (pLannotate 1.2.2; 14 found; start..end, strand, type, name):
    684..707     -  CDS            Xpress™ tag: Xpress™ epitope tag, including an enterokinase recognition and cleavage site
    711..743     -  CDS            T7 tag (gene 10 leader): leader peptide from bacteriophage T7 gene 10 promotes efficient translation in E. coli
    744..764     -  CDS            capTEV™ (fragment): composite tag for in vivo biotinylation, TEV protease cleavage, and 6xHis tagging
    784..806     -  RBS            RBS: efficient ribosome binding site from bacteriophage T7 gene 10 (Olins and Rangwala, 1989)
    838..856     -  promoter       T7 promoter: promoter for bacteriophage T7 RNA polymerase
    876..929     -  CDS            lacI (fragment): lac repressor; lacI; The lac repressor binds to the lac operator to inhibit transcription in E. coli. This inhibition can be relieved by adding lactose or isopropyl-β-D-thiogalactopyranoside (IPTG).
   1112..1700    -  rep_origin     ori: high-copy-number ColE1/pMB1/pBR322/pUC origin of replication
   1871..2731    -  CDS            AmpR: β-lactamase; bla; confers resistance to ampicillin, carbenicillin, and related antibiotics
   2732..2836    -  promoter       AmpR promoter: bla
   2862..3317    -  rep_origin     f1 ori (sequence partly withheld): f1 bacteriophage origin of replication; arrow indicates direction of (+) strand synthesis
   3322..3388    -  CDS            lacZα (fragment): LacZα fragment of β-galactosidase; lacZ fragment
   3414..3461    -  terminator     T7 terminator: transcription terminator for bacteriophage T7 RNA polymerase
   3469..3518    -  CDS            SET1 (fragment): solubility-enhancement tag derived from T7 phage gene 10B
   3538..668     -  CDS            mEos3.2 (across the origin): improved monomeric variant of green-to-red photoswitchable fluorescent protein EosFP (Zhang et al., 2012)
