>Addgene plasmid #226339 | pRSET A-pcStar Sequencing Result | analyzer sequence | sequence record 456239
CCGGGGTCCCCCCCACCCCCCACCCCGCCCCACGCGGCAACTTTGAGCCTGTGCTGGGACAGAGCCTCTA
GTTCCTAAATTAGTCCATGAGGTCAGAGGCAGCACTGCCATTGTAACGCGATTGGAGAGGATCACGTCAC
CGGACACGCCCCCAGGCATCTCCCTGGGTCTCCTAAACTTGGCGGGGAGAAGTTTTAGCCCTTAAGTTTT
AGCCTTTAACCCCCATATTCAGAACTGTGCGAGTTGGCGAAACCCCACAAATCACAACAAACTGTACACA
ACACCGAGCTAGAGGTGATCTTTCTTGTCCATTCCACACAGGCCTTAGTAATGCGTCGCCATAGCAACAG
TGTCACTAGTAGCACCAGCACTTCCCCACACCCTCCCCCTCAGGAATCCGTACTCTCCAGTGAACCCCAG
AAACCTCTGGAGAGTTCTGGACAAGGGCGGAACCCACAACTCCGATTACTCAAGGGAGGCGGGGAAGCTC
CACCAGACGCGAAACTGCTGGAAGATTCCTGGCCCCAAGGCCTCCTCCGGCTCGCTGATTGGCCCAGCGG
AGAGTGGGCGGGGCCGGTGAAGACTCCTTAAAGGCGCAGGGCGGCGAGCAGGTCACCAGACGCTGACAGC
TACTCAGAACCAAATCTGGTTCCATCCAGAGACAAGCGAAGACAAGAGAAGCAGAGCGAGCGGCGCGTTC
CCGATCCTCGGCCAGGACCAGCCTTCCCCAGAGCATCCCTGCCGCGGAGCGCAACCTTCCCAGGAGCATC
CCTGCCGCGGAGCGCAACTTTCCCCGGAGCATCCACGCCGCGGAGCGCAGCCTTCCAGAAGCAGAGCGCG
GCGCCGCTAGCGCCACCATGGTGAGCAAGGGCGAGGAGCTGTTCACCGGGGTGGTGCCCATCCTGGTCGA
GCTGGACGGCGACGTAAACGGCCACAAGTTCAGCGTGTCCGGCGAGGGCGAGGGCGATGCCACCTACGGC
AAGCTGACCCTGAAGTTCATCTGCACCACCGGCAAGCTGCCCGTGCCCTGGCCCACCCTCGTGACCACCC
TGACCTACGGCGTGCAGTGCTTCAGCCGCTACCCCGACCACATGAAGCAGCACGACTTCTTCAAGTCCGC
CATGCCCGAAGGCTACGTCCAGGAGCGCACCATCTTCTTCAAGGACGACGGCAACTACAAGACCCGCGCC
GAGGTGAAGTTCGAGGGCGACACCCTGGTGAACCGCATCGAGCTGAAGGGCATCGACTTCAAGGAGGACG
GCAACATCCTGGGGCACAAGCTGGAGTACAACTACAACAGCCACAACGTCTATATCATGGCCGACAAGCA
GAAGAACGGCATCAAGGTGAACTTCAAGATCCGCCACAACATCGAGGACGGCAGCGTGCAGCTCGCCGAC
CACTACCAGCAGAACACCCCCATCGGCGACGGCCCCGTGCTGCTGCCCGACAACCACTACCTGAGCACCC
AGTCCGCCCTGAGCAAAGACCCCAACGAGAAGCGCGATCACATGGTCCTGCTGGAGTTCGTGACCGCCGC
CGGGATCACTCTCGGCATGGACGAGCTGTACAAGTAAGTTTAAACACAGGGTTAATCATTAACTACAGGA
GCCAAGGAGGTCAGAATACTACAGGTCGCCGATAGCATTAGTCAACCTGACCACATCCCTCCATCGGTAA
GGTCCACATCTAGGACACAGAACAGAGTACATCCGCGTTAGTGTTATTGCCATACAATACTAGTACTTGT
GCGAGCGGAACGCTACAGGAATATGCGTCAAGCTCAGGTAGAACCACAAGCCTATCGAACGCGGTATCTC
TACAGGTCGAATACACGCCAAGTACATTGAGTTGACCATTGTTAATTGAGAACTGTCCCACAATCATCTT
ACCTGTCTTACTGTCTGGGAATACTCAGAATCCTTAGGAGCATGGACCTAACCAAGTAGAACGCGTACCA
ATAAGGAAAGCGCATACGGTGTGAAGTCACGCCTAATCCAGTCCACACGTTCGTTACTGCAAGCGTTAGA
TAAGCTCCGTCGACCTACGCCTGAATGGATCCTACCTATTCTGCATGCGTTGTGGACTTCTTGCCATTCG
TATGTCGGAATAGTGAGAGCGGCCGCGATCGCTCAACCTCTGGATTACAAAATTTGTGAAAGATTGACTG
GTATTCTTAACTATGTTGCTCCTTTTACGCTATGTGGATACGCTGCTTTAATGCCTTTGTATCATGCTAT
TGCTTCCCGTATGGCTTTCATTTTCTCCTCCTTGTATAAATCCTGGTTGCTGTCTCTTTATGAGGAGTTG
TGGCCCGTTGTCAGGCAACGTGGCGTGGTGTGCACTGTGTTTGCTGACGCAACCCCCACTGGTTGGGGCA
TTGCCACCACCTGTCAGCTCCTTTCCGGGACTTTCGCTTTCCCCCTCCCTATTGCCACGGCGGAACTCAT
CGCCGCCTGCCTTGCCCGCTGCTGGACAGGGGCTCGGCTGTTGGGCACTGACAATTCCGTGGTGTTGTCG
GGGAAATCATCGTCCTTTCCTTGGCTGCTCGCCTGTGTTGCCACCTGGATTCTGCGCGGGACGTCCTTCT
GCTACGTCCCTTCGGCCCTCAATCCAGCGGACCTTCCTTCCCGCGGCCTGCTGCCGGCTCTGCGGCCTCT
TCCGCGTCTTCGCCTTCGCCCTCAGACGAGTCGGATCTCCCTTTGGGCCGCCTCCCCGCGATCGCAGACA
TGATAAGATACATTGATGAGTTTGGACAAACCACAACTAGAATGCAGTGAAAAAAATGCTTTATTTGTGA
AATTTGTGATGCTATTGCTTTATTTGTAACCATTATAAGCTGCAATAAACAAGTTAACAACAACAATTGC
ATTCATTTTATGTTTCAGGTTCAGGGGGAGATGTGGGAGGTTTTTTAAAGCAAGTAAAACCTCTACAAAT
GTGGTAGTCGAAATTCCCGATAAGGATCTTCCTAGAGCATGGCTACGTAGATAAGTAGCATGGCGGGTTA
ATCATTAACTACAAGGAACCCCTAGTGATGGAGTTGGCCACTCCCTCTCTGCGCGCTCGCTCGCTCACTG
AGGCCGGGCGACCAAAGGTCGCCCGACGCCCGGGCTTTGCCCGGGCGGCCTCAGTGAGCGAGCGAGCGCG
CAGCCTTAATTAACCTAATTCACTGGCCGTCGTTTTACAACGTCGTGACTGGGAAAACCCTGGCGTTACC
CAACTTAATCGCCTTGCAGCACATCCCCCTTTCGCCAGCTGGCGTAATAGCGAAGAGGCCCGCACCGATC
GCCCTTCCCAACAGTTGCGCAGCCTGAATGGCGAATGGG
[124 nt withheld, positions 3330-3453]
C
[91 nt withheld, positions 3455-3545]
A
[49 nt withheld, positions 3547-3595]
CCTTTGACGTTGGAGTCCACGTTCTTT
[37 nt withheld, positions 3623-3659]
ACCCTATCTCGGTCTATTCTTTTGATTTATAAGGGATTTTGCCGATTTCGGCCTATTGGTTAAAAAATGA
GCTGATTTAACAAAAATTTAACGCGAATTTTAACAAAATATTAACGCTTACAATTTAGGTGGCACTTTTC
GGGGAAATGTGCGCGGAACCCCTATTTGTTTATTTTTCTAAATACATTCAAATATGTATCCGCTCATGAG
ACAATAACCCTGATAAATGCTTCAATAATATTGAAAAAGGAAGAGTATGAGTATTCAACATTTCCGTGTC
GCCCTTATTCCCTTTTTTGCGGCATTTTGCCTTCCTGTTTTTGCTCACCCAGAAACGCTGGTGAAAGTAA
AAGATGCTGAAGATCAGTTGGGTGCACGAGTGGGTTACATCGAACTGGATCTCAACAGCGGTAAGATCCT
TGAGAGTTTTCGCCCCGAAGAACGTTTTCCAATGATGAGCACTTTTAAAGTTCTGCTATGTGGCGCGGTA
TTATCCCGTATTGACGCCGGGCAAGAGCAACTCGGTCGCCGCATACACTATTCTCAGAATGACTTGGTTG
AGTACTCACCAGTCACAGAAAAGCATCTTACGGATGGCATGACAGTAAGAGAATTATGCAGTGCTGCCAT
AACCATGAGTGATAACACTGCGGCCAACTTACTTCTGACAACGATCGGAGGACCGAAGGAGCTAACCGCT
TTTTTGCACAACATGGGGGATCATGTAACTCGCCTTGATCGTTGGGAACCGGAGCTGAATGAAGCCATAC
CAAACGACGAGCGTGACACCACGATGCCTGTAGCAATGGCAACAACGTTGCGCAAACTATTAACTGGCGA
ACTACTTACTCTAGCTTCCCGGCAACAATTAATAGACTGGATGGAGGCGGATAAAGTTGCAGGACCACTT
CTGCGCTCGGCCCTTCCGGCTGGCTGGTTTATTGCTGATAAATCTGGAGCCGGTGAGCGTGGGTCTCGCG
GTATCATTGCAGCACTGGGGCCAGATGGTAAGCCCTCCCGTATCGTAGTTATCTACACGACGGGGAGTCA
GGCAACTATGGATGAACGAAATAGACAGATCGCTGAGATAGGTGCCTCACTGATTAAGCATTGGTAACTG
TCAGACCAAGTTTACTCATATATACTTTAGATTGATTTAAAACTTCATTTTTAATTTAAAAGGATCTAGG
TGAAGATCCTTTTTGATAATCTCATGACCAAAATCCCTTAACGTGAGTTTTCGTTCCACTGAGCGTCAGA
CCCCGTAGAAAAGATCAAAGGATCTTCTTGAGATCCTTTTTTTCTGCGCGTAATCTGCTGCTTGCAAACA
AAAAAACCACCGCTACCAGCGGTGGTTTGTTTGCCGGATCAAGAGCTACCAACTCTTTTTCCGAAGGTAA
CTGGCTTCAGCAGAGCGCAGATACCAAATACTGTTCTTCTAGTGTAGCCGTAGTTAGGCCACCACTTCAA
GAACTCTGTAGCACCGCCTACATACCTCGCTCTGCTAATCCTGTTACCAGTGGCTGCTGCCAGTGGCGAT
AAGTCGTGTCTTACCGGGTTGGACTCAAGACGATAGTTACCGGATAAGGCGCAGCGGTCGGGCTGAACGG
GGGGTTCGTGCACACAGCCCAGCTTGGAGCGAACGACCTACACCGAACTGAGATACCTACAGCGTGAGCT
ATGAGAAAGCGCCACGCTTCCCGAAGGGAGAAAGGCGGACAGGTATCCGGTAAGCGGCAGGGTCGGAACA
GGAGAGCGCACGAGGGAGCTTCCAGGGGGAAACGCCTGGTATCTTTATAGTCCTGTCGGGTTTCGCCACC
TCTGACTTGAGCGTCGATTTTTGTGATGCTCGTCAGGGGGGCGGAGCCTATGGAAAAACGCCAGCAACGC
GGCCTTTTTACGGTTCCTGGCCTTTTGCTGGCCTTTTGCTCACATGTTCTTTCCTGCGTTATCCCCTGAT
TCTGTGGATAACCGTATTACCGCCTTTGAGTGAGCTGATACCGCTCGCCGCAGCCGAACGACCGAGCGCA
GCGAGTCAGTGAGCGAGGAAGCGGAAGAGCGCCCAATACGCAAACCGCCTCTCCCCGCGCGTTGGCCGAT
TCATTAATGCAGCTGGCACGACAGGTTTCCCGACTGGAAAGCGGGCAGTGAGCGCAACGCAATTAATGTG
AGTTAGCTCACTCATTAGGCACCCCAGGCTTTACACTTTATGCTTCCGGCTCGTATGTTGTGTGGAATTG
TGAGCGGATAACAATTTCACACAGGAAACAGCTATGACCATGATTACGCCAGATTTAATTAAGGCCTTAA
TTAGGCTGCGCGCTCGCTCGCTCACTGAGGCCGCCCGGGCAAAGCCCGGGCGTCGGGCGACCTTTGGTCG
CCCGGCCTCAGTGAGCGAGCGAGCGCGCAGAGAGGGAGTGGCCAACTCCATCACTAGGGGTTCCTTGTAG
TTAATGATTAACCCGCCATGCTACTTATCTACGTAGCCATGCTCTAGGAAGATCGGAATTCGTCAGGAAA
CTCGGGCTGAAATCCCACTACTGGGGGAAATCTGCTAACCCCTCTGAACCTCATTTTTCACTTGCATCAA
AGGGGATAAAGTGCTTCTTGCCTCTGGGCCGTGGGCATCTGTGGGATTGGACTGGGTCATGGGGAGCCGT
GGGGTGGCACTGGGGAGCTGCATCAGCCGCCAGCATCTCTGAGGCCTTTGCTTTCTCTGAGGGAAGGCCC
AGTTTGATTTAGGTCCTGAGAATCCCAGAATGGCCATTTCTGGAAAAAATAACCCAAAGCCCAGATTTCC
CTTTTAGTTTTATCCCACACGGGCCAGCAACATGCATAACAAAATATTCCATTTCTCAAAGGAAGTCTTA
GAATATTGGATGAATGCACTGTGTGCCTTGACTTCATTCGCAAAGCACCCATGTCCCTTGGATCCCTTCC
GCTCTCCCTCCCGCCCCCACGCTGCCCTTGTTCTGGGAAATCCAGCTCTCCAGGAGCAATCAGCACAGAG
GCTCCTAGTTTCCATGCTCTAGCCTGCAGGCAGGAACATCCAAACTGAGCAG
Features (pLannotate 1.2.2; 15 found; start..end, strand, type, name):
    858..1577    +  CDS            EGFP: the original enhanced GFP (Yang et al., 1996) mammalian codon-optimized
   2133..2719    +  misc_feature   WPRE: woodchuck hepatitis virus posttranscriptional regulatory element
   2734..2855    -  polyA_signal   SV40 poly(A) signal: SV40 polyadenylation signal
   2878..2946    -  CDS            large T antigen (fragment): large T antigen from SV40 (simian virus 40)
   3024..3154    +  repeat_region  AAV2 ITR (fragment): inverted terminal repeat of adeno-associated virus serotype 2 inverted
   3168..3325    +  CDS            lacZα (fragment): LacZα fragment of β-galactosidase; lacZ fragment
   3330..3758    +  rep_origin     f1 ori (sequence partly withheld): f1 bacteriophage origin of replication; arrow indicates direction of (+) strand synthesis
   3811..3915    +  promoter       AmpR promoter: bla
   3916..4776    +  CDS            AmpR: β-lactamase; bla; confers resistance to ampicillin, carbenicillin, and related antibiotics
   4947..5535    +  rep_origin     ori: high-copy-number ColE1/pMB1/pBR322/pUC origin of replication
   5718..5810    +  CDS            lacI (fragment): lac repressor; lacI; The lac repressor binds to the lac operator to inhibit transcription in E. coli. This inhibition can be relieved by adding lactose or isopropyl-β-D-thiogalactopyranoside (IPTG).
   5823..5844    +  protein_bind   CAP binding site: CAP binding activates transcription in the presence of cAMP. E. coli catabolite activator protein
   5859..5889    +  promoter       lac promoter: promoter for the E. coli lac operon
   5897..5913    +  protein_bind   lac operator: The lac repressor binds to the lac operator to inhibit transcription in E. coli. This inhibition can be relieved by adding lactose or isopropyl-β-D-thiogalactopyranoside (IPTG). lac repressor encoded by lacI
   5974..6104    -  repeat_region  AAV2 ITR (fragment): inverted terminal repeat of adeno-associated virus serotype 2 inverted
