[The description below was written by a language model from this plasmid's Addgene catalogue record and pLannotate feature annotations shown in this document.]
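Description:
pRSET A-pcStar is a bacterial expression plasmid built on the pRSET A backbone for producing the fluorescent protein pcStar in E. coli. It replicates from a high-copy ColE1/pUC-type origin, carries the β-lactamase gene with its own promoter for ampicillin selection, and retains an f1 phage origin that permits single-stranded DNA production. The full-plasmid sequence record is about 3.5 kb.

The pcStar coding sequence, derived from a Lobophyllia hemprichii protein, sits between the BamHI and EcoRI sites, both of which are preserved. The automated annotation labels this ORF as mEos3.2, which fits pcStar being a close relative of the EosFP-derived green-to-red photoconvertible proteins rather than indicating a different insert. Transcription is driven by the T7 promoter and ended by the T7 terminator, so expression needs a host supplying T7 RNA polymerase. Translation starts from the T7 gene 10 ribosome binding site. This gives an N-terminal leader consisting of a His tag (annotated only as a short fragment of a composite tag), the T7 gene 10 leader peptide and the Xpress epitope with its enterokinase cleavage site, which allows affinity purification, antibody detection and tag removal. The short lacI, lacZα and SET1 fragments called in the table are probably backbone remnants or partial matches, not functional elements.

The stated purpose is bacterial expression of pcStar, described as a photoconvertible protein with high brightness, high photoconversion contrast and early detectable fluorescence, developed in the context of super-resolution imaging. A second sequence record of about 6.7 kb attached to this entry shows EGFP, WPRE, an SV40 poly(A) signal and AAV2 ITRs. That describes an AAV transfer vector rather than this plasmid, and it does not match the catalogue description.
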