Addgene plasmid #226339: pRSET A-pcStar
Purpose: Bacterial expression of RSFP pcStar; photoconvertible red fluorescent protein with high brightness, high photoconversion contrast, and early detectable fluorescence
Depositing lab: Pingyong Xu. Depositing organization: Institute of Biophysics, Chinese Academy of Sciences. Publication: Fast Super-Resolution Imaging Technique and Immediate Early Nanostructure Capturing by a Photoconvertible Fluorescent Protein. Zhang M, Fu Z, Li C, Liu A, Peng D, Xue F, He W, Gao S, Xu F, Xu D, Yuan L, Zhang F, Xu Z, Xu T, Xu P. Nano Lett. 2020 Apr 8;20(4):2197-2208. doi: 10.1021/acs.nanolett.9b02855. Epub 2019 Oct 7. PubMed 31576756.
Backbone
  Vector backbone: pRSET A
  Vector type: Bacterial Expression
Growth in bacteria
  Bacterial resistance: Ampicillin, 100 μg/mL
  Growth temperature: 37°C
  Growth strain: DH5alpha
  Copy number: High Copy
Gene/Insert
  Gene/Insert name: pcStar
  Species: Derived from Lobophyllia hemprichii
  Promoter: T7
  Tag / fusion protein: His (N terminal on insert)
  Cloning method: Restriction Enzyme; 5′ cloning site BamHI (not destroyed); 3′ cloning site EcoRI (not destroyed)
  Sequencing primers: 5′ T7; 3′ T7 Terminal
Terms and licenses: Academic/Nonprofit Terms; Industry Terms: Not Available to Industry
How to cite: pRSET A-pcStar was a gift from Pingyong Xu (Addgene plasmid # 226339 ; http://n2t.net/addgene:226339 ; RRID:Addgene_226339)
